>Addgene plasmid #144556 | TFORF3080 | addgene full sequence | sequence record 404244 | Addgene NGS Result
TTAATGTAGTCTTATGCAATACTCTTGTAGTCTTGCAACATGGTAACGATGAGTTAGCAACATGCCTTAC
AAGGAGAGAAAAAGCACCGTGCATGCCGATTGGTGGAAGTAAGGTGGTACGATCGTGCCTTATTAGGAAG
GCAACAGACGGGTCTGACATGGATTGGACGAACCACTGAATTGCCGCATTGCAGAGATATTGTATTTAAG
TGCCTAGCTCGATACATAAACGGGTCTCTCTGGTTAGACCAGATCTGAGCCTGGGAGCTCTCTGGCTAAC
TAGGGAACCCACTGCTTAAGCCTCAATAAAGCTTGCCTTGAGTGCTTCAAGTAGTGTGTGCCCGTCTGTT
GTGTGACTCTGGTAACTAGAGATCCCTCAGACCCTTTTAGTCAGTGTGGAAAATCTCTAGCAGTGGCGCC
CGAACAGGGACTTGAAAGCGAAAGGGAAACCAGAGGAGCTCTCTCGACGCAGGACTCGGCTTGCTGAAGC
GCGCACGGCAAGAGGCGAGGGGCGGCGACTGGTGAGTACGCCAAAAATTTTGACTAGCGGAGGCTAGAAG
GAGAGAGATGGGTGCGAGAGCGTCAGTATTAAGCGGGGGAGAATTAGATCGCGATGGGAAAAAATTCGGT
TAAGGCCAGGGGGAAAGAAAAAATATAAATTAAAACATATAGTATGGGCAAGCAGGGAGCTAGAACGATT
CGCAGTTAATCCTGGCCTGTTAGAAACATCAGAAGGCTGTAGACAAATACTGGGACAGCTACAACCATCC
CTTCAGACAGGATCAGAAGAACTTAGATCATTATATAATACAGTAGCAACCCTCTATTGTGTGCATCAAA
GGATAGAGATAAAAGACACCAAGGAAGCTTTAGACAAGATAGAGGAAGAGCAAAACAAAAGTAAGACCAC
CGCACAGCAAGCGGCCGCTGATCTTCAGACCTGGAGGAGGAGATATGAGGGACAATTGGAGAAGTGAATT
ATATAAATATAAAGTAGTAAAAATTGAACCATTAGGAGTAGCACCCACCAAGGCAAAGAGAAGAGTGGTG
CAGAGAGAAAAAAGAGCAGTGGGAATAGGAGCTTTGTTCCTTGGGTTCTTGGGAGCAGCAGGAAGCACTA
TGGGCGCAGCGTCAATGACGCTGACGGTACAGGCCAGACAATTATTGTCTGGTATAGTGCAGCAGCAGAA
CAATTTGCTGAGGGCTATTGAGGCGCAACAGCATCTGTTGCAACTCACAGTCTGGGGCATCAAGCAGCTC
CAGGCAAGAATCCTGGCTGTGGAAAGATACCTAAAGGATCAACAGCTCCTGGGGATTTGGGGTTGCTCTG
GAAAACTCATTTGCACCACTGCTGTGCCTTGGAATGCTAGTTGGAGTAATAAATCTCTGGAACAGATTTG
GAATCACACGACCTGGATGGAGTGGGACAGAGAAATTAACAATTACACAAGCTTAATACACTCCTTAATT
GAAGAATCGCAAAACCAGCAAGAAAAGAATGAACAAGAATTATTGGAATTAGATAAATGGGCAAGTTTGT
GGAATTGGTTTAACATAACAAATTGGCTGTGGTATATAAAATTATTCATAATGATAGTAGGAGGCTTGGT
AGGTTTAAGAATAGTTTTTGCTGTACTTTCTATAGTGAATAGAGTTAGGCAGGGATATTCACCATTATCG
TTTCAGACCCACCTCCCAACCCCGAGGGGACCCATGCATTGCATCTCAATTAGTCAGCAACCAGGTGTGG
AAAGTCCCCAGGCTCCCCAGCAGGCAGAAGTATGCAAAGCATGCGTCTCAATTAGTCAGCAACCATAGTC
CCGCCCCTAACTCCGCCCATCCCGCCCCTAACTCCGCCCAGTTCCGCCCATTCTCCGCCCCATGGCTGAC
TAATTTTTTTTATTTATGCAGAGGCCGAGGCCGCCTCGGCCTCTGAGCTATTCCAGAAGTAGTGAGGAGG
CTTTTTTGGAGGCCTAGGCTTTTGCAAAAAGCTTTCTAGAGGTACCACCGGAGCTTACCATGACCGAGTA
CAAGCCCACGGTGCGCCTCGCCACCCGCGACGACGTCCCCAGGGCCGTACGCACCCTCGCCGCCGCGTTC
GCCGACTACCCCGCCACGCGCCACACCGTCGATCCGGACCGCCACATCGAGCGGGTCACCGAGCTGCAAG
AACTCTTCCTCACGCGCGTCGGGCTCGACATCGGCAAGGTGTGGGTCGCGGACGACGGCGCCGCCGTGGC
GGTCTGGACCACGCCGGAGAGCGTCGAAGCGGGGGCGGTGTTCGCCGAGATCGGCCCGCGCATGGCCGAG
TTGAGCGGTTCCCGGCTGGCCGCGCAGCAACAGATGGAAGGCCTCCTGGCGCCGCACCGGCCCAAGGAGC
CCGCGTGGTTCCTGGCCACCGTCGGCGTCTCGCCCGACCACCAGGGCAAGGGTCTGGGCAGCGCCGTCGT
GCTCCCCGGAGTGGAGGCGGCCGAGCGCGCCGGGGTGCCCGCCTTCCTGGAGACCTCCGCGCCCCGCAAC
CTCCCCTTCTACGAGCGGCTCGGCTTCACCGTCACCGCCGACGTCGAGGTGCCCGAAGGACCGCGCACCT
GGTGCATGACCCGCAAGCCCGGTGCCAGTTAACGAATTCTAGATCTTGAGACAAATGGCAGTATTCATCC
ACAATTTTAAAAGAAAAGGGGGGATTGGGGGGTACAGTGCAGGGGAAAGAATAGTAGACATAATAGCAAC
AGACATACAAACTAAAGAATTACAAAAACAAATTACAAAAATTCAAAATTTTCGGGTTTATTACAGGGAC
AGCAGAGATCCACTTTGGCGCCGGCTCGAGGCCTGCAGGTGCAAAGATGGATAAAGTTTTAAACAGAGAG
GAATCTTTGCAGCTAATGGACCTTCTAGGTCTTGAAAGGAGTGGGAATTGGCTCCGGTGCCCGTCAGTGG
GCAGAGCGCACATCGCCCACAGTCCCCGAGAAGTTGGGGGGAGGGGTCGGCAATTGAACCGGTGCCTAGA
GAAGGTGGCGCGGGGTAAACTGGGAAAGTGATGTCGTGTACTGGCTCCGCCTTTTTCCCGAGGGTGGGGG
AGAACCGTATATAAGTGCAGTAGTCGCCGTGAACGTTCTTTTTCGCAACGGGTTTGCCGCCAGAACACAG
GTAAGTGCCGTGTGTGGTTCCCGCGGGCCTGGCCTCTTTACGGGTTATGGCCCTTGCGTGCCTTGAATTA
CTTCCACCTGGCTGCAGTACGTGATTCTTGATCCCGAGCTTCGGGTTGGAAGTGGGTGGGAGAGTTCGAG
GCCTTGCGCTTAAGGAGCCCCTTCGCCTCGTGCTTGAGTTGAGGCCTGGCCTGGGCGCTGGGGCCGCCGC
GTGCGAATCTGGTGGCACCTTCGCGCCTGTCTCGCTGCTTTCGATAAGTCTCTAGCCATTTAAAATTTTT
GATGACCTGCTGCGACGCTTTTTTTCTGGCAAGATAGTCTTGTAAATGCGGGCCAAGATCTGCACACTGG
TATTTCGGTTTTTGGGGCCGCGGGCGGCGACGGGGCCCGTGCGTCCCAGCGCACATGTTCGGCGAGGCGG
GGCCTGCGAGCGCGGCCACCGAGAATCGGACGGGGGTAGTCTCAAGCTGGCCGGCCTGCTCTGGTGCCTG
GCCTCGCGCCGCCGTGTATCGCCCCGCCCTGGGCGGCAAGGCTGGCCCGGTCGGCACCAGTTGCGTGAGC
GGAAAGATGGCCGCTTCCCGGCCCTGCTGCAGGGAGCTCAAAATGGAGGACGCGGCGCTCGGGAGAGCGG
GCGGGTGAGTCACCCACACAAAGGAAAAGGGCCTTTCCGTCCTCAGCCGTCGCTTCATGTGACTCCACGG
AGTACCGGGCGCCGTCCAGGCACCTCGATTAGTTCTCGAGCTTTTGGAGTACGTCGTCTTTAGGTTGGGG
GGAGGGGTTTTATGCGATGGAGTTTCCCCACACTGAGTGGGTGGAGACTGAAGTTAGGCCAGCTTGGCAC
TTGATGTAATTCTCCTTGGAATTTGCCCTTTTTGAGTTTGGATCTTGGTTCATTCTCAAGCCTCAGACAG
TGGTTCAAAGTTTTTTTCTTCCATTTCAGGTGTCGTGAGGCTAGCATCGATTGATCAACAAGTTTGTACA
AAAAAGTTGGCATGTCCCGCCGCAAGGCCGGCAGCGCGCCCCGCCGAGTAGAGCCCGCGCCCGCCGCCAA
CCCAGACGACGAGATGGAAATGCAGGACCTCGTCATCGAACTCAAGCCCGAGCCAGACGCGCAGCCCCAA
CAGGCCCCAAGGCTGGGGCCCTTCTCCCCGAAGGAGGTGTCCTCGGCGGGGCGGTTCGGCGGCGAACCCC
ACCACTCCCCTGGCCCCATGCCCGCCGGGGCCGCCCTCCTCGCCCTCGGCCCGCGGAACCCGTGGACCCT
GTGGACGCCGTTGACCCCGAACTATCCCGACCGCCAGCCCTGGACCGACAAACACCCAGATCTGTTGACC
TGCGGCCGCTGCCTGCAGACCTTCCCGTTGGAGGCCATCACTGCCTTCATGGACCACAAGAAGCTGGGCT
GTCAGCTCTTCAGAGGCCCCAGCCGCGGCCAGGGCTCAGAACGAGAGGAGCTGAAGGCCTTGAGCTGCCT
GCGCTGTGGCAAACAGTTCACAGTGGCCTGGAAGCTGCTGCGTCACGCCCAGTGGGACCACGGACTGTCC
ATCTACCAGACAGAATCAGAGGCCCCGGAGGCCCCGCTCCTGGGCCTGGCCGAGGTGGCTGCAGCCGTGT
CGGCAGTGGTGGGGCCAGCAGCTGAGGCCAAGAGCCCCCGTGCAAGTGGCAGCGGCCTCACCCGGCGGAG
CCCCACCTGTCCTGTGTGCAAGAAGACCCTCAGCTCCTTCAGCAACCTCAAAGTGCACATGCGCTCACAC
ACAGGCGAGCGGCCCTATGCTTGCGACCAGTGTCCCTACGCCTGCGCCCAGAGCAGCAAGCTCAACCGCC
ACAAGAAGACCCACCGGCAGGTGCCGCCCCAGAGCCCCCTCATGGCCGACACCAGCCAGGAGCAGGCCTC
TGCAGCCCCTCCGGAGCCGGCTGTCCATGCTGCTGCCCCCACCAGCACCCTTCCATGCAGCGGTGGTGAG
GGGGCTGGAGCCGCCGCCACAGCAGGTGTCCAGGAACCCGGGGCTCCTGGCAGTGGGGCTCAAGCCGGCC
CTGGTGGAGACACTTGGGGAGCCATCACCACGGAACAAAGAACTGACCCTGCAAACAGCCAGAAGGCATC
ACCCAAAAAGATGCCCAAGTCAGGGGGCAAGAGCCGCGGGCCCGGGGGCAGCTGTGAGTTCTGCGGGAAG
CATTTTACCAACAGCAGCAACCTGACGGTGCACCGGCGCTCACACACCGGGGAGCGCCCCTACACCTGTG
AGTTCTGCAACTACGCCTGCGCCCAGAGCAGTAAGCTCAACCGCCACCGCCGCATGCACGGCATGACGCC
TGGCAGCACCCGCTTCGAGTGCCCCCACTGCCATGTGCCCTTCGGCCTGCGAGCCACCCTGGACAAACAC
CTGCGGCAGAAGCACCCTGAGGCGGCCGGCGAGGCCTGCCCAACTTTCTTGTACAAAGTGGTTGATATCG
GTAAGCCTATCCCTAACCCTCTCCTCGGTCTCGATTCTACGTAGTAATGAACTAGTCCGTAACTTGAAAG
TATTTCGATTTCTTGGCTTTATATATCTTGTGGAAAGGACGACAACGACGCGAGCCATCCGCGAAGACGC
GTTAAGTCGACAATCAACCTCTGGATTACAAAATTTGTGAAAGATTGACTGGTATTCTTAACTATGTTGC
TCCTTTTACGCTATGTGGATACGCTGCTTTAATGCCTTTGTATCATGCTATTGCTTCCCGTATGGCTTTC
ATTTTCTCCTCCTTGTATAAATCCTGGTTGCTGTCTCTTTATGAGGAGTTGTGGCCCGTTGTCAGGCAAC
GTGGCGTGGTGTGCACTGTGTTTGCTGACGCAACCCCCACTGGTTGGGGCATTGCCACCACCTGTCAGCT
CCTTTCCGGGACTTTCGCTTTCCCCCTCCCTATTGCCACGGCGGAACTCATCGCCGCCTGCCTTGCCCGC
TGCTGGACAGGGGCTCGGCTGTTGGGCACTGACAATTCCGTGGTGTTGTCGGGGAAATCATCGTCCTTTC
CTTGGCTGCTCGCCTGTGTTGCCACCTGGATTCTGCGCGGGACGTCCTTCTGCTACGTCCCTTCGGCCCT
CAATCCAGCGGACCTTCCTTCCCGCGGCCTGCTGCCGGCTCTGCGGCCTCTTCCGCGTCTTCGCCTTCGC
CCTCAGACGAGTCGGATCTCCCTTTGGGCCGCCTCCCCGCGTCGACTTTAAGACCAATGACTTACAAGGC
AGCTGTAGATCTTAGCCACTTTTTAAAAGAAAAGGGGGGACTGGAAGGGCTAATTCACTCCCAACGAAGA
CAAGATCTGCTTTTTGCTTGTACTGGGTCTCTCTGGTTAGACCAGATCTGAGCCTGGGAGCTCTCTGGCT
AACTAGGGAACCCACTGCTTAAGCCTCAATAAAGCTTGCCTTGAGTGCTTCAAGTAGTGTGTGCCCGTCT
GTTGTGTGACTCTGGTAACTAGAGATCCCTCAGACCCTTTTAGTCAGTGTGGAAAATCTCTAGCAGTACG
TATAGTAGTTCATGTCATCTTATTATTCAGTATTTATAACTTGCAAAGAAATGAATATCAGAGAGTGAGA
GGAACTTGTTTATTGCAGCTTATAATGGTTACAAATAAAGCAATAGCATCACAAATTTCACAAATAAAGC
ATTTTTTTCACTGCATTCTAGTTGTGGTTTGTCCAAACTCATCAATGTATCTTATCATGTCTGGCTCTAG
CTATCCCGCCCCTAACTCCGCCCATCCCGCCCCTAACTCCGCCCAGTTCCGCCCATTCTCCGCCCCATGG
CTGACTAATTTTTTTTATTTATGCAGAGGCCGAGGCCGCCTCGGCCTCTGAGCTATTCCAGAAGTAGTGA
GGAGGCTTTTTTGGAGGCCTAGGGACGTACCCAATTCGCCCTATAGTGAGTCGTATTACGCGCGCTCACT
GGCCGTCGTTTTACAACGTCGTGACTGGGAAAACCCTGGCGTTACCCAACTTAATCGCCTTGCAGCACAT
CCCCCTTTCGCCAGCTGGCGTAATAGCGAAGAGGCCCGCACCGATCGCCCTTCCCAACAGTTGCGCAGCC
TGAATGGCGAATGGG
[124 nt withheld, positions 7226-7349]
C
[91 nt withheld, positions 7351-7441]
A
[49 nt withheld, positions 7443-7491]
CCTTTGACGTTGGAGTCCACGTTCTTT
[37 nt withheld, positions 7519-7555]
ACCCTATCTCGGTCTATTCTTTTGATTTATAAGGGATTTTGCCGATTTCGGCCTATTGGTTAAAAAATGA
GCTGATTTAACAAAAATTTAACGCGAATTTTAACAAAATATTAACGCTTACAATTTAGGTGGCACTTTTC
GGGGAAATGTGCGCGGAACCCCTATTTGTTTATTTTTCTAAATACATTCAAATATGTATCCGCTCATGAG
ACAATAACCCTGATAAATGCTTCAATAATATTGAAAAAGGAAGAGTATGAGTATTCAACATTTCCGTGTC
GCCCTTATTCCCTTTTTTGCGGCATTTTGCCTTCCTGTTTTTGCTCACCCAGAAACGCTGGTGAAAGTAA
AAGATGCTGAAGATCAGTTGGGTGCACGAGTGGGTTACATCGAACTGGATCTCAACAGCGGTAAGATCCT
TGAGAGTTTTCGCCCCGAAGAACGTTTTCCAATGATGAGCACTTTTAAAGTTCTGCTATGTGGCGCGGTA
TTATCCCGTATTGACGCCGGGCAAGAGCAACTCGGTCGCCGCATACACTATTCTCAGAATGACTTGGTTG
AGTACTCACCAGTCACAGAAAAGCATCTTACGGATGGCATGACAGTAAGAGAATTATGCAGTGCTGCCAT
AACCATGAGTGATAACACTGCGGCCAACTTACTTCTGACAACGATCGGAGGACCGAAGGAGCTAACCGCT
TTTTTGCACAACATGGGGGATCATGTAACTCGCCTTGATCGTTGGGAACCGGAGCTGAATGAAGCCATAC
CAAACGACGAGCGTGACACCACGATGCCTGTAGCAATGGCAACAACGTTGCGCAAACTATTAACTGGCGA
ACTACTTACTCTAGCTTCCCGGCAACAATTAATAGACTGGATGGAGGCGGATAAAGTTGCAGGACCACTT
CTGCGCTCGGCCCTTCCGGCTGGCTGGTTTATTGCTGATAAATCTGGAGCCGGTGAGCGTGGGTCTCGCG
GTATCATTGCAGCACTGGGGCCAGATGGTAAGCCCTCCCGTATCGTAGTTATCTACACGACGGGGAGTCA
GGCAACTATGGATGAACGAAATAGACAGATCGCTGAGATAGGTGCCTCACTGATTAAGCATTGGTAACTG
TCAGACCAAGTTTACTCATATATACTTTAGATTGATTTAAAACTTCATTTTTAATTTAAAAGGATCTAGG
TGAAGATCCTTTTTGATAATCTCATGACCAAAATCCCTTAACGTGAGTTTTCGTTCCACTGAGCGTCAGA
CCCCGTAGAAAAGATCAAAGGATCTTCTTGAGATCCTTTTTTTCTGCGCGTAATCTGCTGCTTGCAAACA
AAAAAACCACCGCTACCAGCGGTGGTTTGTTTGCCGGATCAAGAGCTACCAACTCTTTTTCCGAAGGTAA
CTGGCTTCAGCAGAGCGCAGATACCAAATACTGTTCTTCTAGTGTAGCCGTAGTTAGGCCACCACTTCAA
GAACTCTGTAGCACCGCCTACATACCTCGCTCTGCTAATCCTGTTACCAGTGGCTGCTGCCAGTGGCGAT
AAGTCGTGTCTTACCGGGTTGGACTCAAGACGATAGTTACCGGATAAGGCGCAGCGGTCGGGCTGAACGG
GGGGTTCGTGCACACAGCCCAGCTTGGAGCGAACGACCTACACCGAACTGAGATACCTACAGCGTGAGCT
ATGAGAAAGCGCCACGCTTCCCGAAGGGAGAAAGGCGGACAGGTATCCGGTAAGCGGCAGGGTCGGAACA
GGAGAGCGCACGAGGGAGCTTCCAGGGGGAAACGCCTGGTATCTTTATAGTCCTGTCGGGTTTCGCCACC
TCTGACTTGAGCGTCGATTTTTGTGATGCTCGTCAGGGGGGCGGAGCCTATGGAAAAACGCCAGCAACGC
GGCCTTTTTACGGTTCCTGGCCTTTTGCTGGCCTTTTGCTCACATGTTCTTTCCTGCGTTATCCCCTGAT
TCTGTGGATAACCGTATTACCGCCTTTGAGTGAGCTGATACCGCTCGCCGCAGCCGAACGACCGAGCGCA
GCGAGTCAGTGAGCGAGGAAGCGGAAGAGCGCCCAATACGCAAACCGCCTCTCCCCGCGCGTTGGCCGAT
TCATTAATGCAGCTGGCACGACAGGTTTCCCGACTGGAAAGCGGGCAGTGAGCGCAACGCAATTAATGTG
AGTTAGCTCACTCATTAGGCACCCCAGGCTTTACACTTTATGCTTCCGGCTCGTATGTTGTGTGGAATTG
TGAGCGGATAACAATTTCACACAGGAAACAGCTATGACCATGATTACGCCAAGCGCGCAATTAACCCTCA
CTAAAGGGAACAAAAGCTGGAGCTGCAAGC
Features (pLannotate 1.2.2; 34 found; start..end, strand, type, name):
      5..231     +  promoter       RSV promoter: Rous sarcoma virus enhancer/promoter
    232..412     +  LTR            5' LTR (truncated): truncated 5' long terminal repeat (LTR) from HIV-1
    459..584     +  misc_feature   HIV-1 Ψ: packaging signal of human immunodeficiency virus type 1
    568..931     +  CDS            HIV-1 gag (fragment): gag protein from human immunodeficiency virus 1; gag
   1077..1310    +  misc_feature   RRE: The Rev response element (RRE) of HIV-1 allows for Rev-dependent mRNA export from the nucleus to the cytoplasm.
   1687..1713    +  CDS            Rev (fragment): human immunodeficiency virus 1 (HIV-1) Rev protein; rev; enhances nuclear export of unspliced and incompletely spliced viral mRNAs
   1720..1743    +  promoter       SV40 promoter (fragment): SV40 early promoter
   1744..1815    +  promoter       SV40 promoter (fragment): SV40 enhancer and early promoter
   1839..1974    +  rep_origin     SV40 ori: SV40 origin of replication
   2020..2616    +  CDS            PuroR (fragment): puromycin N-acetyltransferase; pac from Streptomyces; confers resistance to puromycin
   2665..2782    +  misc_feature   cPPT/CTS: central polypurine tract and central termination sequence of HIV-1
   2847..2913    +  CDS            small t antigen (fragment): SV40 (simian virus 40) small t antigen
   2920..4098    +  promoter       EF-1α promoter: strong constitutive promoter for human elongation factor EF-1α
   4119..4136    +  protein_bind   attB1 (fragment): mutant version of attB; core recombination site for the Gateway® BP reaction BP Clonase™
   4142..5566    +  CDS            ZNF296: ZN296_HUMAN - Also known as ZNF342. Experimental evidence at protein level: Swiss-Prot protein existence level 1. May be a transcriptional corepressor with KLF4. From Homo sapiens (Human).
   5569..5592    -  protein_bind   attB2: mutant version of attB; recombination site for the Gateway® BP reaction BP Clonase™
   5600..5641    +  CDS            V5 tag: epitope tag from simian virus 5
   5657..5710    +  promoter       U6 promoter (fragment): RNA polymerase III promoter for human U6 snRNA
   5752..6340    +  misc_feature   WPRE: woodchuck hepatitis virus posttranscriptional regulatory element
   6391..6410    +  misc_feature   cPPT/CTS (fragment): central polypurine tract and central termination sequence of HIV-1
   6412..6645    +  LTR            3' LTR (ΔU3): self-inactivating 3' long terminal repeat (LTR) from HIV-1
   6723..6844    +  polyA_signal   SV40 poly(A) signal: SV40 polyadenylation signal
   6884..7019    +  rep_origin     SV40 ori: SV40 origin of replication
   7040..7058    -  promoter       T7 promoter: promoter for bacteriophage T7 RNA polymerase
   7066..7221    +  CDS            lacZα (fragment): LacZα fragment of β-galactosidase; lacZ fragment
   7226..7654    +  rep_origin     f1 ori (sequence partly withheld): f1 bacteriophage origin of replication; arrow indicates direction of (+) strand synthesis
   7707..7811    +  promoter       AmpR promoter: bla
   7812..8672    +  CDS            AmpR: β-lactamase; bla; confers resistance to ampicillin, carbenicillin, and related antibiotics
   8843..9431    +  rep_origin     ori: high-copy-number ColE1/pMB1/pBR322/pUC origin of replication
   9614..9706    +  CDS            lacI (fragment): lac repressor; lacI; The lac repressor binds to the lac operator to inhibit transcription in E. coli. This inhibition can be relieved by adding lactose or isopropyl-β-D-thiogalactopyranoside (IPTG).
   9719..9740    +  protein_bind   CAP binding site: CAP binding activates transcription in the presence of cAMP. E. coli catabolite activator protein
   9755..9785    +  promoter       lac promoter: promoter for the E. coli lac operon
   9793..9809    +  protein_bind   lac operator: The lac repressor binds to the lac operator to inhibit transcription in E. coli. This inhibition can be relieved by adding lactose or isopropyl-β-D-thiogalactopyranoside (IPTG). lac repressor encoded by lacI
   9854..9872    +  promoter       T3 promoter: promoter for bacteriophage T3 RNA polymerase
