[The description below was written by a language model from this plasmid's Addgene catalogue record and pLannotate feature annotations shown in this document.]
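Description:
TFORF3080 is a third-generation-style, self-inactivating lentiviral expression plasmid built on the pLX_TRC317 backbone, carrying the human zinc-finger gene ZNF296 (also known as ZNF342 or ZFP296). It belongs to a barcoded collection of transcription factor ORFs in which each clone carries a unique 24-bp barcode, so that individual factors can be identified by sequencing in pooled overexpression screens such as those probing directed differentiation. The barcode is not annotated as a feature in the table. In bacteria the plasmid is maintained by a high-copy ColE1/pUC origin with ampicillin resistance. An f1 origin and leftover lac, T7 and T3 cloning-vector elements are also present. The depositor notes that the plasmid can recombine, as is common for LTR-containing vectors.

The viral portion begins with an RSV promoter fused to a truncated HIV-1 5' LTR, which drives Tat-independent production of genomic RNA. This is followed by the Ψ packaging signal, a gag fragment, the RRE for Rev-dependent nuclear export, and a cPPT/CTS. An SV40 early promoter drives puromycin N-acetyltransferase for selection of transduced mammalian cells. Downstream, the strong constitutive EF-1α promoter expresses the ZNF296 ORF. The ORF was inserted by Gateway recombination, so it is flanked by attB1 and attB2 sites and reads through attB2 into a C-terminal V5 epitope tag for detection. A WPRE enhances transcript stability and expression, and the ΔU3 3' LTR inactivates the integrated provirus's LTR promoter activity. An SV40 polyadenylation signal and SV40 origin lie outside the LTRs. The short U6 promoter fragment annotated between the V5 tag and the WPRE appears to be residual backbone sequence rather than a functional expression unit.
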