Addgene plasmid #144556: TFORF3080
Purpose: Lentiviral vector for overexpressing transcription factor ORFs with unique 24-bp barcodes. Barcodes facilitate identification of transcription factors in pooled screens.
Depositing lab: Feng Zhang. Depositing organization: Broad Institute. Publication: A transcription factor atlas of directed differentiation. Joung J, Ma S, Tay T, Geiger-Schuller KR, Kirchgatterer PC, Verdine VK, Guo B, Arias-Garcia MA, Allen WE, Singh A, Kuksenko O, Abudayyeh OO, Gootenberg JS, Fu Z, Macrae RK, Buenrostro JD, Regev A, Zhang F. Cell. 2023 Jan 5;186(1):209-229.e26. doi: 10.1016/j.cell.2022.11.026. PubMed 36608654.
Backbone
  Vector backbone: pLX_TRC317
  Backbone manufacturer: Broad Institute Genetic Perturbation Platform
  Backbone size w/o insert (bp): 8264
  Vector type: Mammalian Expression, Lentiviral
  Selectable markers: Puromycin
Growth in bacteria
  Bacterial resistance: Ampicillin, 100 μg/mL
  Growth temperature: 37°C
  Growth strain: NEB Stable
  Copy number: High Copy
Gene/Insert
  Gene/Insert name: ZNF296
  Species: H. sapiens (human)
  Insert size (bp): 1631
  Entrez Gene: ZNF296 (a.k.a. ZFP296, ZNF342)
  Promoter: EF1a
  Tag / fusion protein: V5 (C terminal on insert)
  Cloning method: Gateway Cloning
  Sequencing primers: 5′ GGGTGGAGACTGAAGTTAGGCCAG; 3′ CACATAGCGTAAAAGGAGCAACATAG
Resource information
  A portion of this plasmid was derived from a plasmid made by: Broad Institute Genetic Perturbation Platform
Terms and licenses: Academic/Nonprofit Terms; Industry Terms: Not Available to Industry
Depositor comments: NM_145288.2 Please test multiple small colonies in case of plasmid recombination. To make this collection available in a timely manner, a portion of this collection was not fully sequenced by Addgene. If an Addgene verified full plasmid sequence is not available, please contact us prior to placing an order to request the full sequence.
How to cite: TFORF3080 was a gift from Feng Zhang (Addgene plasmid # 144556 ; http://n2t.net/addgene:144556 ; RRID:Addgene_144556)
