>Addgene plasmid #144556 | TFORF3080 | depositor partial sequence | sequence record 285783 | Insert
ATCGATTGATCAACAAGTTTGTACAAAAAAGTTGGCATGTCCCGCCGCAAGGCCGGCAGCGCGCCCCGCC
GAGTAGAGCCCGCGCCCGCCGCCAACCCAGACGACGAGATGGAAATGCAGGACCTCGTCATCGAACTCAA
GCCCGAGCCAGACGCGCAGCCCCAACAGGCCCCAAGGCTGGGGCCCTTCTCCCCGAAGGAGGTGTCCTCG
GCGGGGCGGTTCGGCGGCGAACCCCACCACTCCCCTGGCCCCATGCCCGCCGGGGCCGCCCTCCTCGCCC
TCGGCCCGCGGAACCCGTGGACCCTGTGGACGCCGTTGACCCCGAACTATCCCGACCGCCAGCCCTGGAC
CGACAAACACCCAGATCTGTTGACCTGCGGCCGCTGCCTGCAGACCTTCCCGTTGGAGGCCATCACTGCC
TTCATGGACCACAAGAAGCTGGGCTGTCAGCTCTTCAGAGGCCCCAGCCGCGGCCAGGGCTCAGAACGAG
AGGAGCTGAAGGCCTTGAGCTGCCTGCGCTGTGGCAAACAGTTCACAGTGGCCTGGAAGCTGCTGCGTCA
CGCCCAGTGGGACCACGGACTGTCCATCTACCAGACAGAATCAGAGGCCCCGGAGGCCCCGCTCCTGGGC
CTGGCCGAGGTGGCTGCAGCCGTGTCGGCAGTGGTGGGGCCAGCAGCTGAGGCCAAGAGCCCCCGTGCAA
GTGGCAGCGGCCTCACCCGGCGGAGCCCCACCTGTCCTGTGTGCAAGAAGACCCTCAGCTCCTTCAGCAA
CCTCAAAGTGCACATGCGCTCACACACAGGCGAGCGGCCCTATGCTTGCGACCAGTGTCCCTACGCCTGC
GCCCAGAGCAGCAAGCTCAACCGCCACAAGAAGACCCACCGGCAGGTGCCGCCCCAGAGCCCCCTCATGG
CCGACACCAGCCAGGAGCAGGCCTCTGCAGCCCCTCCGGAGCCGGCTGTCCATGCTGCTGCCCCCACCAG
CACCCTTCCATGCAGCGGTGGTGAGGGGGCTGGAGCCGCCGCCACAGCAGGTGTCCAGGAACCCGGGGCT
CCTGGCAGTGGGGCTCAAGCCGGCCCTGGTGGAGACACTTGGGGAGCCATCACCACGGAACAAAGAACTG
ACCCTGCAAACAGCCAGAAGGCATCACCCAAAAAGATGCCCAAGTCAGGGGGCAAGAGCCGCGGGCCCGG
GGGCAGCTGTGAGTTCTGCGGGAAGCATTTTACCAACAGCAGCAACCTGACGGTGCACCGGCGCTCACAC
ACCGGGGAGCGCCCCTACACCTGTGAGTTCTGCAACTACGCCTGCGCCCAGAGCAGTAAGCTCAACCGCC
ACCGCCGCATGCACGGCATGACGCCTGGCAGCACCCGCTTCGAGTGCCCCCACTGCCATGTGCCCTTCGG
CCTGCGAGCCACCCTGGACAAACACCTGCGGCAGAAGCACCCTGAGGCGGCCGGCGAGGCCTGCCCAACT
TTCTTGTACAAAGTGGTTGATATCGGTAAGCCTATCCCTAACCCTCTCCTCGGTCTCGATTCTACGTAGT
AATGAACTAGTCCGTAACTTGAAAGTATTTCGATTTCTTGGCTTTATATATCTTGTGGAAAGGACGACAA
CGACGCGAGCCATCCGCGAAG
