>Addgene plasmid #144556 | TFORF3080 | depositor partial sequence | sequence record 285784 | Barcode
CAACGACGCGAGCCATCCGCGAAG
